Addgene plasmid #153119: Flag-FOXD4
Purpose: Expression of Flag tagged human FOXD4 in mammalian cells
Depositing lab: Stefan Koch. Depositing organization: Linkopings Universitet. Publication: A uniform expression library for the exploration of FOX transcription factor biology. Moparthi L, Koch S. Differentiation. 2020 Sep - Oct;115:30-36. doi: 10.1016/j.diff.2020.08.002. Epub 2020 Aug 20. PubMed 32858261.
Backbone
  Vector backbone: pCS2+ N-flag
  Backbone size w/o insert (bp): 4131
  Vector type: Mammalian Expression
Growth in bacteria
  Bacterial resistance: Ampicillin, 100 μg/mL
  Growth temperature: 37°C
  Growth strain: DH5alpha
  Copy number: High Copy
Gene/Insert
  Gene/Insert name: human FOXD4
  Species: H. sapiens (human)
  Insert size (bp): 1320
  Entrez Gene: FOXD4 (a.k.a. FKHL9, FOXD4A, FREAC-5, FREAC5)
  Promoter: CMV IE94
  Tag / fusion protein: Flag (N terminal on backbone)
  Cloning method: Restriction Enzyme; 5′ cloning site EcoRI (not destroyed); 3′ cloning site XhoI (not destroyed)
  Sequencing primers: 5′ SP6; 3′ EBV-rev
Terms and licenses: Academic/Nonprofit Terms; Industry Terms: Not Available to Industry
How to cite: Flag-FOXD4 was a gift from Stefan Koch (Addgene plasmid # 153119 ; http://n2t.net/addgene:153119 ; RRID:Addgene_153119)
