[The description below was written by a language model from this plasmid's Addgene catalogue record and pLannotate feature annotations shown in this document.]
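Description:
Flag-FOXD4 is a mammalian expression plasmid built on the pCS2+ N-flag backbone, carrying the human forkhead-box transcription factor FOXD4 (also known as FKHL9, FOXD4A or FREAC-5) with an N-terminal Flag epitope supplied by the vector. The roughly 1.3 kb FOXD4 coding sequence was inserted between EcoRI and XhoI sites, both of which remain intact, giving a sequenced construct of about 5.4 kb. In bacteria the plasmid replicates from a high-copy ColE1/pUC-type origin and is selected with ampicillin through the β-lactamase gene and its own promoter. An f1 phage origin is also present, along with remnants of lac sequences (lac promoter/operator, CAP site, and lacI and lacZα fragments) left over from the parental cloning vector.

Expression in mammalian cells is driven by the simian cytomegalovirus IE94 enhancer/promoter, a strong constitutive element. In the circular map it lies directly upstream of the Flag-FOXD4 open reading frame, and transcripts are terminated by an SV40 polyadenylation signal downstream of the insert. An SP6 promoter sits between the CMV IE94 promoter and the tag, a characteristic pCS2+ arrangement that also permits in vitro synthesis of sense RNA. T7 (annotated as a fragment) and T3 promoters lie downstream of the insert in the opposite orientation. The Flag tag allows the protein to be detected or immunoprecipitated with anti-Flag antibodies regardless of whether FOXD4-specific reagents are available. According to the record, the plasmid belongs to a uniform expression library of FOX transcription factors, so it is suited to comparing FOXD4 with other family members expressed from the same backbone in overexpression studies.
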