Features (pLannotate 1.2.2; 16 found; start..end, strand, type, name):
     35..53      +  promoter       SP6 promoter: promoter for bacteriophage SP6 RNA polymerase
     94..110     +  CDS            FLAG (fragment): FLAG® epitope tag, followed by an enterokinase cleavage site
    139..1452    +  CDS            FOXD4: FOXD4_HUMAN - Also known as FKHL9, FOXD4A, FREAC5. Experimental evidence at protein level: Swiss-Prot protein existence level 1. From Homo sapiens (Human).
   1474..1491    -  promoter       T7 promoter (fragment): promoter for bacteriophage T7 RNA polymerase
   1496..1630    -  polyA_signal   SV40 poly(A) signal: SV40 polyadenylation signal
   1743..1761    -  promoter       T3 promoter: promoter for bacteriophage T3 RNA polymerase
   1806..1822    -  protein_bind   lac operator: The lac repressor binds to the lac operator to inhibit transcription in E. coli. This inhibition can be relieved by adding lactose or isopropyl-β-D-thiogalactopyranoside (IPTG). lac repressor encoded by lacI
   1830..1860    -  promoter       lac promoter: promoter for the E. coli lac operon
   1875..1896    -  protein_bind   CAP binding site: CAP binding activates transcription in the presence of cAMP. E. coli catabolite activator protein
   1909..2001    -  CDS            lacI (fragment): lac repressor; lacI; The lac repressor binds to the lac operator to inhibit transcription in E. coli. This inhibition can be relieved by adding lactose or isopropyl-β-D-thiogalactopyranoside (IPTG).
   2184..2772    -  rep_origin     ori: high-copy-number ColE1/pMB1/pBR322/pUC origin of replication
   2943..3803    -  CDS            AmpR: β-lactamase; bla; confers resistance to ampicillin, carbenicillin, and related antibiotics
   3804..3908    -  promoter       AmpR promoter: bla
   3961..4389    -  rep_origin     f1 ori (sequence partly withheld): f1 bacteriophage origin of replication; arrow indicates direction of (+) strand synthesis
   4394..4460    -  CDS            lacZα (fragment): LacZα fragment of β-galactosidase; lacZ fragment
   4467..5444    +  promoter       CMV IE94 promoter: enhancer/promoter region of simian cytomegalovirus major immediate early transcription unit IE94
>Addgene plasmid #153119 | Flag-FOXD4 | addgene full sequence | sequence record 299333 | Addgene NGS Result
CGCCATTCTGCCTGGGGACGTCGGAGCAAGCTTGATTTAGGTGACACTATAGAATACAAGCTACTTGTTC
TTTTTGCAGGATCAGCCACCATGGATTACAAGGACGACGACGATAAGGGATCCCATCGATTCGAATTCAA
CTTGCCAAGAGCTGAGCGCCTTCGCTCCACACCGCAGCGCAGCCTCCGGGACTCCGATGGGGAAGACGGT
AAAATCGATGTCTTGGGAGAGGAGGAAGATGAAGACGAGGAGGAGGCGGCGAGCCAGCAGTTCCTAGAGC
AGTCGCTCCAGCCGGGGCTGCAGGTGGCCCGGTGGGGCGGGGTTGCGCTTCCCCGAGAGCACATCGAGGG
CGGCGGCGGCCCGAGCGACCCCTCAGAATTTGGCACCGAGTTCAGGGCACCGCCAAGGTCTGCGGCGGCC
TCTGAAGATGCCCGGCAGCCGGCAAAGCCCCCCTCCTCGTACATCGCGCTCATCACCATGGCCATCCTGC
AAAGCCCGCACAAGCGCCTCACGCTCAGCGGCATCTGCGCCTTCATTAGTGGCCGCTTCCCCTACTACCG
CCGCAAGTTCCCCGCCTGGCAGAACAGCATCCGCCACAACCTCTCGCTGAACGACTGCTTCGTCAAGATC
CCCCGCGAGCCGGGCCGCCCAGGCAAGGGCAACTACTGGAGCCTGGACCCCGCCTCCCAGGACATGTTCG
ACAATGGCAGCTTTCTCCGGCGTAGGAAGCGTTTCCAGCGCCACCAACTGACCCCGGGAGCCCACCTGCC
CCACCCCTTCCCTCTACCTGCTGCACACGCCGCCCTGCACAACCCCCGCCCAGGCCCTCTGCTTGGGGCC
CCTGCCCCGCCGCAGCCAGTCCCGGGGGCCTACCCCAACACCGCCCCCGGGAGACGCCCTTACGCTCTGC
TGCACCCGCATCCTCCTCGCTACCTACTGCTCTCGGCCCCCGCCTATGCCGGGGCACCGAAGAAAGCAGA
AGGCGCGGACCTGGCGACCCCGGCACCCTTCCCGTGCTGCAGCCCTCACTTGGTCCTCAGCCTTGGGAGG
AGGGCAAGGGTCTGGCGTCGCCACCGGGAGGCGGATGCATCTCTTTCAGCATTGAGAGTATCATGCAAGG
GGTCAGGGGAGCGGGTACAGGGGCTGCGCAGAGTTTGTCCCCGACCGCGTGGAGCTACTGCCCCCTGCTC
CAGCGACCGTCAAGCCTGTCGGACAATTTTGCAGCAACAGCAGCGGCATCAGGAGGAGGACTGCGCCAAC
GGCTGCGCTCCCACCAAGGGCGCGGTGCTGGGCGGGCACCTGTCGGCCGCGTCGGCGCTGCTGCGGTATC
AGGCGGTGGCAGAGGGCTCTGGGCTGACATCGCTGGCCGCCCCTTTGGGCGGAGAGGGGACCTCACCAGT
TTTTTTAGTATCGCCCACGCCCAGTTCCCTGGCCGAGTCCGCAGGGCCCTCCTAGAGCCTCGAGCCTCTA
GAACTATAGTGAGTCGTATTACGTAGATCCAGACATGATAAGATACATTGATGAGTTTGGACAAACCACA
ACTAGAATGCAGTGAAAAAAATGCTTTATTTGTGAAATTTGTGATGCTATTGCTTTATTTGTAACCATTA
TAAGCTGCAATAAACAAGTTAACAACAACAATTGCATTCATTTTATGTTTCAGGTTCAGGGGGAGGTGTG
GGAGGTTTTTTAATTCGCGGCCGCGGCGCCAATGCATTGGGCCCGGTACCCAGCTTTTGTTCCCTTTAGT
GAGGGTTAATTGCGCGCTTGGCGTAATCATGGTCATAGCTGTTTCCTGTGTGAAATTGTTATCCGCTCAC
AATTCCACACAACATACGAGCCGGGAGCATAAAGTGTAAAGCCTGGGGTGCCTAATGAGTGAGCTAACTC
ACATTAATTGCGTTGCGCTCACTGCCCGCTTTCCAGTCGGGAAACCTGTCGTGCCAGCTGCATTAATGAA
TCGGCCAACGCGCGGGGAGAGGCGGTTTGCGTATTGGGCGCTCTTCCGCTTCCTCGCTCACTGACTCGCT
GCGCTCGGTCGTTCGGCTGCGGCGAGCGGTATCAGCTCACTCAAAGGCGGTAATACGGTTATCCACAGAA
TCAGGGGATAACGCAGGAAAGAACATGTGAGCAAAAGGCCAGCAAAAGGCCAGGAACCGTAAAAAGGCCG
CGTTGCTGGCGTTTTTCCATAGGCTCCGCCCCCCTGACGAGCATCACAAAAATCGACGCTCAAGTCAGAG
GTGGCGAAACCCGACAGGACTATAAAGATACCAGGCGTTTCCCCCTGGAAGCTCCCTCGTGCGCTCTCCT
GTTCCGACCCTGCCGCTTACCGGATACCTGTCCGCCTTTCTCCCTTCGGGAAGCGTGGCGCTTTCTCATA
GCTCACGCTGTAGGTATCTCAGTTCGGTGTAGGTCGTTCGCTCCAAGCTGGGCTGTGTGCACGAACCCCC
CGTTCAGCCCGACCGCTGCGCCTTATCCGGTAACTATCGTCTTGAGTCCAACCCGGTAAGACACGACTTA
TCGCCACTGGCAGCAGCCACTGGTAACAGGATTAGCAGAGCGAGGTATGTAGGCGGTGCTACAGAGTTCT
TGAAGTGGTGGCCTAACTACGGCTACACTAGAAGAACAGTATTTGGTATCTGCGCTCTGCTGAAGCCAGT
TACCTTCGGAAAAAGAGTTGGTAGCTCTTGATCCGGCAAACAAACCACCGCTGGTAGCGGTGGTTTTTTT
GTTTGCAAGCAGCAGATTACGCGCAGAAAAAAAGGATCTCAAGAAGATCCTTTGATCTTTTCTACGGGGT
CTGACGCTCAGTGGAACGAAAACTCACGTTAAGGGATTTTGGTCATGAGATTATCAAAAAGGATCTTCAC
CTAGATCCTTTTAAATTAAAAATGAAGTTTTAAATCAATCTAAAGTATATATGAGTAAACTTGGTCTGAC
AGTTACCAATGCTTAATCAGTGAGGCACCTATCTCAGCGATCTGTCTATTTCGTTCATCCATAGTTGCCT
GACTCCCCGTCGTGTAGATAACTACGATACGGGAGGGCTTACCATCTGGCCCCAGTGCTGCAATGATACC
GCGAGACCCACGCTCACCGGCTCCAGATTTATCAGCAATAAACCAGCCAGCCGGAAGGGCCGAGCGCAGA
AGTGGTCCTGCAACTTTATCCGCCTCCATCCAGTCTATTAATTGTTGCCGGGAAGCTAGAGTAAGTAGTT
CGCCAGTTAATAGTTTGCGCAACGTTGTTGCCATTGCTACAGGCATCGTGGTGTCACGCTCGTCGTTTGG
TATGGCTTCATTCAGCTCCGGTTCCCAACGATCAAGGCGAGTTACATGATCCCCCATGTTGTGCAAAAAA
GCGGTTAGCTCCTTCGGTCCTCCGATCGTTGTCAGAAGTAAGTTGGCCGCAGTGTTATCACTCATGGTTA
TGGCAGCACTGCATAATTCTCTTACTGTCATGCCATCCGTAAGATGCTTTTCTGTGACTGGTGAGTACTC
AACCAAGTCATTCTGAGAATAGTGTATGCGGCGACCGAGTTGCTCTTGCCCGGCGTCAATACGGGATAAT
ACCGCGCCACATAGCAGAACTTTAAAAGTGCTCATCATTGGAAAACGTTCTTCGGGGCGAAAACTCTCAA
GGATCTTACCGCTGTTGAGATCCAGTTCGATGTAACCCACTCGTGCACCCAACTGATCTTCAGCATCTTT
TACTTTCACCAGCGTTTCTGGGTGAGCAAAAACAGGAAGGCAAAATGCCGCAAAAAAGGGAATAAGGGCG
ACACGGAAATGTTGAATACTCATACTCTTCCTTTTTCAATATTATTGAAGCATTTATCAGGGTTATTGTC
TCATGAGCGGATACATATTTGAATGTATTTAGAAAAATAAACAAATAGGGGTTCCGCGCACATTTCCCCG
AAAAGTGCCACCTAAATTGTAAGCGTTAATATTTTGTTAAAATTCGCGTTAAATTTTTGTTAAATCAGCT
CATTTTTTAACCAATAGGCCGAAATCGGCAAAATCCCTTATAAATCAAAAGAATAGACCGAGATAGGGT
[37 nt withheld, positions 4060-4096]
AAAGAACGTGGACTCCAACGTCAAAGG
[49 nt withheld, positions 4124-4172]
T
[91 nt withheld, positions 4174-4264]
G
[124 nt withheld, positions 4266-4389]
CCCATTCGCCATTCAGGCTGCGCAACTGTTGGGAAGGGCGATCGGTGCGGGCCTCTTCGCTATTACGCCA
GTCGACCGCCAATTCAATATGGCGTATATGGACTCATGCCAATTCAATATGGTGGATCTGGACCTGTGCC
AATTCAATATGGCGTATATGGACTCGTGCCAATTCAATATGGTGGATCTGGACCCCAGCCAATTCAATAT
GGCGGACTTGGCACCATGCCAATTCAATATGGCGGACCTGGCACTGTGCCAACTGGGGAGGGGTCTACTT
GGCACGGTGCCAAGTTTGAGGAGGGGTCTTGGCCCTGTGCCAAGTCCGCCATATTGAATTGGCATGGTGC
CAATAATGGCGGCCATATTGGCTATATGCCAGGATCAATATATAGGCAATATCCAATATGGCCCTATGCC
AATATGGCTATTGGCCAGGTTCAATACTATGTATTGGCCCTATGCCATATAGTATTCCATATATGGGTTT
TCCTATTGACGTAGATAGCCCCTCCCAATGGGCGGTCCCATATACCATATATGGGGCTTCCTAATACCGC
CCATAGCCACTCCCCCATTGACGTCAATGGTCTCTATATATGGTCTTTCCTATTGACGTCATATGGGCGG
TCCTATTGACGTATATGGCGCCTCCCCCATTGACGTCAATTACGGTAAATGGCCCGCCTGGCTCAATGCC
CATTGACGTCAATAGGACCACCCACCATTGACGTCAATGGGATGGCTCATTGCCCATTCATATCCGTTCT
CACGCCCCCTATTGACGTCAATGACGGTAAATGGCCCACTTGGCAGTACATCAATATCTATTAATAGTAA
CTTGGCAAGTACATTACTATTGGAAGTACGCCAGGGTACATTGGCAGTACTCCCATTGACGTCAATGGCG
GTAAATGGCCCGCGATGGCTGCCAAGTACATCCCCATTGACGTCAATGGGGAGGGGCAATGACGCAAATG
GGCGTTCCATTGACGTAAATGGGCGGTAGGCGTGCCTAATGGGAGGTCTATATAAGCAATGCTCGTTTAG
GGAAC
