>Addgene plasmid #153119 | Flag-FOXD4 | depositor partial sequence | sequence record 296298 | hFOXD4 gene sequence
ATGAACTTGCCAAGAGCTGAGCGCCTTCGCTCCACACCGCAGCGCAGCCTCCGGGACTCCGATGGGGAAG
ACGGTAAAATCGATGTCTTGGGAGAGGAGGAAGATGAAGACGAGGAGGAGGCGGCGAGCCAGCAGTTCCT
AGAGCAGTCGCTCCAGCCGGGGCTGCAGGTGGCCCGGTGGGGCGGGGTTGCGCTTCCCCGAGAGCACATC
GAGGGCGGCGGCGGCCCGAGCGACCCCTCAGAATTTGGCACCGAGTTCAGGGCACCGCCAAGGTCTGCGG
CGGCCTCTGAAGATGCCCGGCAGCCGGCAAAGCCCCCCTCCTCGTACATCGCGCTCATCACCATGGCCAT
CCTGCAAAGCCCGCACAAGCGCCTCACGCTCAGCGGCATCTGCGCCTTCATTAGTGGCCGCTTCCCCTAC
TACCGCCGCAAGTTCCCCGCCTGGCAGAACAGCATCCGCCACAACCTCTCGCTGAACGACTGCTTCGTCA
AGATCCCCCGCGAGCCGGGCCGCCCAGGCAAGGGCAACTACTGGAGCCTGGACCCCGCCTCCCAGGACAT
GTTCGACAATGGCAGCTTTCTCCGGCGTAGGAAGCGTTTCCAGCGCCACCAACTGACCCCGGGAGCCCAC
CTGCCCCACCCCTTCCCTCTACCTGCTGCACACGCCGCCCTGCACAACCCCCGCCCAGGCCCTCTGCTTG
GGGCCCCTGCCCCGCCGCAGCCAGTCCCGGGGGCCTACCCCAACACCGCCCCCGGGAGACGCCCTTACGC
TCTGCTGCACCCGCATCCTCCTCGCTACCTACTGCTCTCGGCCCCCGCCTATGCCGGGGCACCGAAGAAA
GCAGAAGGCGCGGACCTGGCGACCCCGGCACCCTTCCCGTGCTGCAGCCCTCACTTGGTCCTCAGCCTTG
GGAGGAGGGCAAGGGTCTGGCGTCGCCACCGGGAGGCGGATGCATCTCTTTCAGCATTGAGAGTATCATG
CAAGGGGTCAGGGGAGCGGGTACAGGGGCTGCGCAGAGTTTGTCCCCGACCGCGTGGAGCTACTGCCCCC
TGCTCCAGCGACCGTCAAGCCTGTCGGACAATTTTGCAGCAACAGCAGCGGCATCAGGAGGAGGACTGCG
CCAACGGCTGCGCTCCCACCAAGGGCGCGGTGCTGGGCGGGCACCTGTCGGCCGCGTCGGCGCTGCTGCG
GTATCAGGCGGTGGCAGAGGGCTCTGGGCTGACATCGCTGGCCGCCCCTTTGGGCGGAGAGGGGACCTCA
CCAGTTTTTTTAGTATCGCCCACGCCCAGTTCCCTGGCCGAGTCCGCAGGGCCCTCCTAG
